Addgene plasmid #161567: pJM591 EF1α 3xFLAG-NLS-VP64-ZF1-intN in TUPV2
Purpose: Constitutive expression of 3xFLAG-NLS-VP64-ZF1-intN under the EF1α promoter
Depositing lab: Joshua Leonard. Depositing organization: Northwestern University. Publication: Model-guided design of mammalian genetic programs. Muldoon JJ, Kandula V, Hong M, Donahue PS, Boucher JD, Bagheri N, Leonard JN. Sci Adv. 2021 Feb 19;7(8). pii: 7/8/eabe9375. doi: 10.1126/sciadv.abe9375. Print 2021 Feb. PubMed 33608279.
Backbone
  Vector backbone: pJM451 EF1α EBFP2-P2A-BlastR (TUPV2)
  Vector type: Mammalian Expression, Synthetic Biology
Growth in bacteria
  Bacterial resistance: Ampicillin, 100 μg/mL
  Growth temperature: 37°C
  Growth strain: DH5alpha
  Copy number: High Copy
Gene/Insert
  Gene/Insert name: 3xFLAG-NLS-VP64-ZF1-intN
  Species: Synthetic
  Promoter: EF1α
  Tag / fusion protein: 3x-FLAG (N terminal on insert)
  Cloning method: Restriction Enzyme; 5′ cloning site NheI (not destroyed); 3′ cloning site NotI (not destroyed)
  Sequencing primers: 5′ CCATTTCAGGTGTCGTGAGAGCTC; 3′ CAGTGGGAGTGGCACCTTCC
Terms and licenses: Academic/Nonprofit Terms; Industry Terms: Not Available to Industry
How to cite: pJM591 EF1α 3xFLAG-NLS-VP64-ZF1-intN in TUPV2 was a gift from Joshua Leonard (Addgene plasmid # 161567 ; http://n2t.net/addgene:161567 ; RRID:Addgene_161567)
