[The description below was written by a language model from this plasmid's Addgene catalogue record and pLannotate feature annotations shown in this document.]
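Description:
pJM591 is a high-copy mammalian expression plasmid for synthetic biology, built in the TUPV2 backbone (derived from pJM451, an EF1α EBFP2-P2A-BlastR vector) by placing a synthetic insert between retained NheI and NotI sites. It is propagated in E. coli through a ColE1/pUC-type origin and selected with ampicillin via the bla gene and its own promoter. An f1 origin is also present. Short lac promoter/operator, CAP site and lacI fragments appear to be backbone remnants. Downstream of the f1 origin lies an SV40 early promoter followed by only a small fragment of a bleomycin-resistance gene and an SV40 poly(A) signal, so the annotation does not show an intact mammalian selection marker.

The payload is a single transcription unit driven constitutively by the human EF1α promoter, annotated as the core promoter plus portions of intron A, and terminated by the bGH polyadenylation signal. It encodes 3xFLAG-NLS-VP64-ZF1-intN: an N-terminal triple FLAG epitope for detection, a nuclear localisation signal, the VP64 activation domain (four VP16 minimal repeats, detected by the annotator as a partial VP96 match), a zinc-finger DNA-binding domain called ZF1, and the N-terminal half of a split intein. The feature table picks up only short fragments of this coding region, and ZF1 and intN are not annotated. A small hit to the TRE3GV promoter just upstream is a fragment and probably reflects incidental similarity.

By itself the protein would act as a synthetic zinc-finger transcriptional activator. The intN half suggests it is meant to undergo protein splicing with a partner carrying the complementary intein half, although the record does not describe that partner. It was deposited with work on model-guided design of mammalian genetic programs.
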