Features (pLannotate 1.2.2; 20 found; start..end, strand, type, name):
    369..580     +  promoter       EF-1α core promoter: core promoter for human elongation factor EF-1α
    581..694     +  intron         EF-1α intron A (fragment): intron upstream of the start codon of human EF-1α
   1320..1523    +  intron         EF-1α intron A: truncated intron upstream of the start codon of human EF-1α
   1532..1566    +  promoter       TRE3GV promoter (fragment): 3rd-generation Tet-responsive promoter that can be activated by binding of Tet-On® 3G, optimized for retroviral and lentiviral vectors
   1684..1707    +  CDS            3xFLAG (fragment): three tandem FLAG® epitope tags
   1879..1895    +  CDS            VP96 (fragment): 6 tandem repeats of the minimal activation domain of herpes simplex virus VP16 (Cheng et al., 2013)
   2628..2739    +  polyA_signal   bGH poly(A) signal: bovine growth hormone polyadenylation signal
   3224..3249    -  misc_feature   MCS (fragment): pBluescript multiple cloning site
   3621..4049    +  rep_origin     f1 ori (sequence partly withheld): f1 bacteriophage origin of replication; arrow indicates direction of (+) strand synthesis
   4054..4076    +  promoter       SV40 promoter (fragment): SV40 enhancer and early promoter
   4077..4268    +  promoter       SV40 promoter: SV40 early promoter
   4295..4393    +  CDS            ble (fragment): BLE_KLEPN - Experimental evidence at protein level: Swiss-Prot protein existence level 1. Binding protein with a strong affinity to the bleomycin family of antibiotics. Binds to CL990; an antimitotic-antibiotic compound. From Klebsiella pneumoniae.
   4388..4509    +  polyA_signal   SV40 poly(A) signal: SV40 polyadenylation signal
   4582..4598    -  protein_bind   lac operator: The lac repressor binds to the lac operator to inhibit transcription in E. coli. This inhibition can be relieved by adding lactose or isopropyl-β-D-thiogalactopyranoside (IPTG). lac repressor encoded by lacI
   4606..4636    -  promoter       lac promoter: promoter for the E. coli lac operon
   4651..4672    -  protein_bind   CAP binding site: CAP binding activates transcription in the presence of cAMP. E. coli catabolite activator protein
   4685..4777    -  CDS            lacI (fragment): lac repressor; lacI; The lac repressor binds to the lac operator to inhibit transcription in E. coli. This inhibition can be relieved by adding lactose or isopropyl-β-D-thiogalactopyranoside (IPTG).
   4960..5548    -  rep_origin     ori: high-copy-number ColE1/pMB1/pBR322/pUC origin of replication
   5719..6579    -  CDS            AmpR: β-lactamase; bla; confers resistance to ampicillin, carbenicillin, and related antibiotics
   6580..6684    -  promoter       AmpR promoter: bla
>Addgene plasmid #161567 | pJM591 EF1α 3xFLAG-NLS-VP64-ZF1-intN in TUPV2 | addgene full sequence | sequence record 318787 | Addgene NGS Result
GACGGATCGGGAGATCGAAGACGGGCAAAACCGATGTTGACGGACTAATCCTGACAAGATCTGGGGAGGT
CGCTGAGTAGTGCGCGAGCAAAATTTAAGCTACAACAAGGCAAGGCTTGACCGACAATTGCATGAAGAAT
CTGCTTAGGGTTAGGCGTTTTGCGCTGCTTCGCGATGTACGGGCCAGATATACGCGTGAGTAATTCATAC
AAAAGGACTCGCCCCTGCCTTGGGGAATCCCAGGGACCGTCGTTAAACTCCCACTAACGTAGAACCCAGA
GATCGCTGCGTTCCCGCCCCCTCACCCGCCCGCTCTCGTCATCACTGAGGTGGAGAAGAGCATGCGTGAG
GCTCCGGTGCCCGTCAGTGGGCAGAGCGCACATCGCCCACAGTCCCCGAGAAGTTGGGGGGAGGGGTCGG
CAATTGAACCGGTGCCTAGAGAAGGTGGCGCGGGGTAAACTGGGAAAGTGATGTCGTGTACTGGCTCCGC
CTTTTTCCCGAGGGTGGGGGAGAACCGTATATAAGTGCAGTAGTCGCCGTGAACGTTCTTTTTCGCAACG
GGTTTGCCGCCAGAACACAGGTAAGTGCCGTGTGTGGTTCCCGCGGGCCTGGCCTCTTTACGGGTTATGG
CCCTTGCGTGCCTTGAATTACTTCCACGCCCCTGGCTGCAGTACGTGATTCTTGATCCCGAGCTTCGGGT
TGGAAGTGGGTGGGAGAGTTCGAGGCCTTGCGCTTAAGGAGCCCCTTCGCCTCGTGCTTGAGTTGAGGCC
TGGCTTGGGCGCTGGGGCCGCCGCGTGCGAATCTGGTGGCACCTTCGCGCCTGTCTCGCTGCTTTCGATA
AGTCTCTAGCCATTTAAAATTTTTGATGACCTGCTGCGACGCTTTTTTTCTGGCAAGATAGTCTTGTAAA
TGCGGGCCAAGATCTGCACACTGGTATTTCGGTTTTTGGGGCCGCGGGCGGCGACGGGGCCCGTGCGTCC
CAGCGCACATGTTCGGCGAGGCGGGGCCTGCGAGCGCGGCCACCGAGAATCGGACGGGGGTAGTCTCAAG
CTGGCCGGCCTGCTCTGGTGCCTGGCCTCGCGCCGCCGTGTATCGCCCCGCCCTGGGCGGCAAGGCTGGC
CCGGTCGGCACCAGTTGCGTGAGCGGAAAGATGGCCGCTTCCCGGCCCTGCTGCAGGGAGCTCAAAATGG
AGGACGCGGCGCTCGGGAGAGCGGGCGGGTGAGTCACCCACACAAAGGAAAAGGGCCTTTCCGTCCTCAG
CCGTCGCTTCATGTGACTCCACGGAGTACCGGGCGCCGTCCAGGCACCTCGATTAGTTCTCGAGCTTTTG
GAGTACGTCGTCTTTAGGTTGGGGGGAGGGGTTTTATGCGATGGAGTTTCCCCACACTGAGTGGGTGGAG
ACTGAAGTTAGGCCAGCTTGGCACTTGATGTAATTCTCCTTGGAATTTGCCCTTTTTGAGTTTGGATCTT
GGTTCATTCTCAAGCCTCAGACAGTGGTTCAAAGTTTTTTTCTTCCATTTCAGGTGTCGTGAGAGCTCGT
TTAGTGAACCGTCAGATCGCCTGGAGACGCCATCCACGCTGTTTTGACCTCCATAGAAGAGAACGGGACC
GATCCAAATTCTCGAGGCTAGCGCCACCATGGATTATAAGGATCACGATGGCGACTACAAGGACCACGAT
ATTGACTACAAAGACGATGACGATAAAATGGCTCCTAAGAAAAAGCGCAAAGTCGGTATCCATGGCGTTC
CCGGATCAGACGCATTGGACGATTTTGATCTGGATATGCTGGGAAGTGACGCCCTCGATGATTTTGACCT
TGACATGCTTGGTTCGGATGCCCTTGATGACTTTGACCTCGACATGCTCGGCAGTGACGCCCTTGATGAT
TTCGACCTGGACATGCTGATTAACTCTAGAAGTTCCGGATCTTCTGGTTCTGGTTCTGGTTCAGGATCCG
GTACCGGTGGAGCTAGACCCGGGGAGCGCCCCTTCCAGTGTCGCATTTGCATGCGGAACTTTTCGCGCCA
GGACAGGCTTGACAGGCATACCCGTACTCATACCGGTGAAAAACCGTTTCAGTGTCGGATCTGTATGCGA
AATTTCTCCCAGAAGGAGCACTTGGCGGGGCATCTACGTACGCACACCGGCGAGAAGCCATTCCAATGCC
GAATATGCATGCGCAACTTCAGTCGCCGCGACAACCTGAACCGGCACCTAAAAACCCACCTGAGAGGATC
TACTGGTGGTGGTGGCGGGTCTGGAGGAGGAGGTACTGGTGGAGGTGGCACTGGTACCAGAAGCGGATAC
TGCCTGGACCTGAAGACCCAGGTGCAGACCCCTCAGGGCATGAAGGAGATCAGCAACATCCAGGTGGGCG
ACCTGGTGCTGAGCAACACCGGCTACAACGAGGTGCTGAACGTGTTCCCCAAGAGCAAGAAGAAGAGCTA
CAAGATCACCCTGGAGGACGGCAAGGAGATCATCTGCAGCGAGGAGCACCTGTTCCCCACCCAGACCGGC
GAGATGAACATCAGCGGCGGCCTGAAGGAGGGCATGTGCCTGTACGTGAAGGAGTGAGCGGCCGCTCGAG
TCTAGAGGGCCCGTTTAAACCCGCTGATCAGCCTCGACTGTGCCTTCTAGTTGCCAGCCATCTGTTGTTT
GCCCCTCCCCCGTGCCTTCCTTGACCCTGGAAGGTGCCACTCCCACTGTCCTTTCCTAATAAAATGAGGA
AATTGCATCGCATTGTCTGAGTAGGTGTCATTCTATTCTGGGGGGTGGGGTGGGGCAGGACAGCAAGGGG
GAGGATTGGGAAGTCAATAGCAGGCATGCTGGGGATGCGGTGGGCTCTATGGCTTCTGAGGCAGGTCGAA
GAACTATTTCCTGGCTGTTACGCGAGCGCATCGCGATAAGCTCTAGAGGGACAGCCCCCCCCCAAAGCCC
CCAGGGATGTAATTACGTCCCTCCCCCGCTAGGGGGCAGCAGCGAGCCGCCCGGGGCTCCGCTCCGGTCC
GGCGCTCCCCCCGCATCCCCGAGCCGGCAGCGTGCGGGGACAGCCCGGGCACGGGGAAGGTGGCACGGGA
TCGCTTTCCTCTGAACGCTTCTCGCTGCTCTTTGAGCCTGCAGACACCTGGGGGGATACGGGGAAAAAGC
TTTAGGCTGAAAGAGAGATTTAGAATGACAGAATCATAGAACGGCCTGCGTACGGATGGGGCTCTAGCTC
TAGAGCTTGATATCGAATTCCTGCAGCCCCGCTAGAGGGACAGCCCCCCCCCAAAGCCCCCAGGGATGTA
ATTACGTCCCTCCCCCGCTAGGGGGCAGCAGCGAGCCGCCCGGGGCTCCGCTCCGGTCCGGCGCTCCCCC
CGCATCCCCGAGCCGGCAGCGTGCGGGGACAGCCCGGGCACGGGGAAGGTGGCACGGGATCGCTTTCCTC
TGAACGCTTCTCGCTGCTCTTTGAGCCTGCAGACACCTGGGGGGATACGGGGAAAAAGCTTTAGGCTGAA
AGAGAGATTTAGAATGACAGAATCATAGAACGGCCTGGGCGCGCCTGGTGGCGAACGATCAACAGACGGG
AGAGGACTAAAGTCTTCGCTGACAGCGACCGGACTCTAGGGGGTATCCCC
[124 nt withheld, positions 3621-3744]
C
[91 nt withheld, positions 3746-3836]
A
[49 nt withheld, positions 3838-3886]
CCTTTGACGTTGGAGTCCACGTTCTTT
[37 nt withheld, positions 3914-3950]
ACCCTATCTCGGTCTATTCTTTTGATTTATAAGGGATTTTGCCGATTTCGGCCTATTGGTTAAAAAATGA
GCTGATTTAACAAAAATTTAACGCGAATTAATTCTGTGGAATGTGTGTCAGTTAGGCTCAATTAGTCAGC
AACCATAGTCCCGCCCCTAACTCCGCCCATCCCGCCCCTAACTCCGCCCAGTTCCGCCCATTCTCCGCCC
CATGGCTGACTAATTTTTTTTATTTATGCAGAGGCCGAGGCCGCCTCTGCCTCTGAGCTATTCCAGAAGT
AGTGAGGAGGCTTTTTTGGAGGCCTAGGCTTTTGCAAAAAGCTCCCGGGAGCTTGTATATCCATTTTCGG
AGGTTGGGCTTCGGAATCGTTTTCCGGGACGCCGGCTGGATGATCCTCCAGCGCGGGGATCTCATGCTGG
AGTTCTTCGCCCACCCCAACTTGTTTATTGCAGCTTATAATGGTTACAAATAAAGCAATAGCATCACAAA
TTTCACAAATAAAGCATTTTTTTCACTGCATTCTAGTTGTGGTTTGTCCAAACTCATCAATGTATCTTAT
CATGTCTGTATACCGTCGACCTCTAGCTAGAGCTTGGCGTAATCATGGTCATAGCTGTTTCCTGTGTGAA
ATTGTTATCCGCTCACAATTCCACACAACATACGAGCCGGAAGCATAAAGTGTAAAGCCTGGGGTGCCTA
ATGAGTGAGCTAACTCACATTAATTGCGTTGCGCTCACTGCCCGCTTTCCAGTCGGGAAACCTGTCGTGC
CAGCTGCATTAATGAATCGGCCAACGCGCGGGGAGAGGCGGTTTGCGTATTGGGCGCTCTTCCGCTTCCT
CGCTCACTGACTCGCTGCGCTCGGTCGTTCGGCTGCGGCGAGCGGTATCAGCTCACTCAAAGGCGGTAAT
ACGGTTATCCACAGAATCAGGGGATAACGCAGGAAAGAACATGTGAGCAAAAGGCCAGCAAAAGGCCAGG
AACCGTAAAAAGGCCGCGTTGCTGGCGTTTTTCCATAGGCTCCGCCCCCCTGACGAGCATCACAAAAATC
GACGCTCAAGTCAGAGGTGGCGAAACCCGACAGGACTATAAAGATACCAGGCGTTTCCCCCTGGAAGCTC
CCTCGTGCGCTCTCCTGTTCCGACCCTGCCGCTTACCGGATACCTGTCCGCCTTTCTCCCTTCGGGAAGC
GTGGCGCTTTCTCATAGCTCACGCTGTAGGTATCTCAGTTCGGTGTAGGTCGTTCGCTCCAAGCTGGGCT
GTGTGCACGAACCCCCCGTTCAGCCCGACCGCTGCGCCTTATCCGGTAACTATCGTCTTGAGTCCAACCC
GGTAAGACACGACTTATCGCCACTGGCAGCAGCCACTGGTAACAGGATTAGCAGAGCGAGGTATGTAGGC
GGTGCTACAGAGTTCTTGAAGTGGTGGCCTAACTACGGCTACACTAGAAGAACAGTATTTGGTATCTGCG
CTCTGCTGAAGCCAGTTACCTTCGGAAAAAGAGTTGGTAGCTCTTGATCCGGCAAACAAACCACCGCTGG
TAGCGGTGGTTTTTTTGTTTGCAAGCAGCAGATTACGCGCAGAAAAAAAGGATCTCAAGAAGATCCTTTG
ATCTTTTCTACGGGGTCTGACGCTCAGTGGAACGAAAACTCACGTTAAGGGATTTTGGTCATGAGATTAT
CAAAAAGGATCTTCACCTAGATCCTTTTAAATTAAAAATGAAGTTTTAAATCAATCTAAAGTATATATGA
GTAAACTTGGTCTGACAGTTACCAATGCTTAATCAGTGAGGCACCTATCTCAGCGATCTGTCTATTTCGT
TCATCCATAGTTGCCTGACTCCCCGTCGTGTAGATAACTACGATACGGGAGGGCTTACCATCTGGCCCCA
GTGCTGCAATGATACCGCGAGATCCACGCTCACCGGCTCCAGATTTATCAGCAATAAACCAGCCAGCCGG
AAGGGCCGAGCGCAGAAGTGGTCCTGCAACTTTATCCGCCTCCATCCAGTCTATTAATTGTTGCCGGGAA
GCTAGAGTAAGTAGTTCGCCAGTTAATAGTTTGCGCAACGTTGTTGCCATTGCTACAGGCATCGTGGTGT
CACGCTCGTCGTTTGGTATGGCTTCATTCAGCTCCGGTTCCCAACGATCAAGGCGAGTTACATGATCCCC
CATGTTGTGCAAAAAAGCGGTTAGCTCCTTCGGTCCTCCGATCGTTGTCAGAAGTAAGTTGGCCGCAGTG
TTATCACTCATGGTTATGGCAGCACTGCATAATTCTCTTACTGTCATGCCATCCGTAAGATGCTTTTCTG
TGACTGGTGAGTACTCAACCAAGTCATTCTGAGAATAGTGTATGCGGCGACCGAGTTGCTCTTGCCCGGC
GTCAATACGGGATAATACCGCGCCACATAGCAGAACTTTAAAAGTGCTCATCATTGGAAAACGTTCTTCG
GGGCGAAAACTCTCAAGGATCTTACCGCTGTTGAGATCCAGTTCGATGTAACCCACTCGTGCACCCAACT
GATCTTCAGCATCTTTTACTTTCACCAGCGTTTCTGGGTGAGCAAAAACAGGAAGGCAAAATGCCGCAAA
AAAGGGAATAAGGGCGACACGGAAATGTTGAATACTCATACTCTTCCTTTTTCAATATTATTGAAGCATT
TATCAGGGTTATTGTCTCATGAGCGGATACATATTTGAATGTATTTAGAAAAATAAACAAATAGGGGTTC
CGCGCACATTTCCCCGAAAAGTGCCACCTGACGTC
