>Addgene plasmid #161567 | pJM591 EF1α 3xFLAG-NLS-VP64-ZF1-intN in TUPV2 | depositor partial sequence | sequence record 313035 | 3xFLAG-NLS-VP64-ZF1-intN gene
ATGGATTATAAGGATCACGATGGCGACTACAAGGACCACGATATTGACTACAAAGACGATGACGATAAAA
TGGCTCCTAAGAAAAAGCGCAAAGTCGGTATCCATGGCGTTCCCGGATCAGACGCATTGGACGATTTTGA
TCTGGATATGCTGGGAAGTGACGCCCTCGATGATTTTGACCTTGACATGCTTGGTTCGGATGCCCTTGAT
GACTTTGACCTCGACATGCTCGGCAGTGACGCCCTTGATGATTTCGACCTGGACATGCTGATTAACTCTA
GAAGTTCCGGATCTTCTGGTTCTGGTTCTGGTTCAGGATCCGGTACCGGTGGAGCTAGACCCGGGGAGCG
CCCCTTCCAGTGTCGCATTTGCATGCGGAACTTTTCGCGCCAGGACAGGCTTGACAGGCATACCCGTACT
CATACCGGTGAAAAACCGTTTCAGTGTCGGATCTGTATGCGAAATTTCTCCCAGAAGGAGCACTTGGCGG
GGCATCTACGTACGCACACCGGCGAGAAGCCATTCCAATGCCGAATATGCATGCGCAACTTCAGTCGCCG
CGACAACCTGAACCGGCACCTAAAAACCCACCTGAGAGGATCTACTGGTGGTGGTGGCGGGTCTGGAGGA
GGAGGTACTGGTGGAGGTGGCACTGGTACCAGAAGCGGATACTGCCTGGACCTGAAGACCCAGGTGCAGA
CCCCTCAGGGCATGAAGGAGATCAGCAACATCCAGGTGGGCGACCTGGTGCTGAGCAACACCGGCTACAA
CGAGGTGCTGAACGTGTTCCCCAAGAGCAAGAAGAAGAGCTACAAGATCACCCTGGAGGACGGCAAGGAG
ATCATCTGCAGCGAGGAGCACCTGTTCCCCACCCAGACCGGCGAGATGAACATCAGCGGCGGCCTGAAGG
AGGGCATGTGCCTGTACGTGAAGGAGTGA
